>Addgene plasmid #120006 | pMaCTag-27 | depositor full sequence | sequence record 228032 | pMaCTag-27 sequence 2951 bps
GAACGCGGCCGCCAGCTGAAGCTTCGTACGTCAGGTGGAGGAGGTAGTGGCGGAGGCGGATCCTACCCAT
ACGACGTCCCAGACTACGCTTGAACTAGTAACTTGTTTATTGCAGCTTATAATGGTTACAAATAAAGCAA
TAGCATCACAAATTTCACAAATAAAGCATTTTTTTCACTGCATTCTAGTTGTGGTTTGTCCAAACTCATC
AATGTATCTTAGTCGATATAACTTCGTATAGCATACATTATACGAAGTTATGTCGAGGAGGGCCTATTTC
CCATGATTCCTTCATATTTGCATATACGATACAAGGCTGTTAGAGAGATAATTGGAATTAATTTGACTGT
AAACACAAAGATATTAGTACAAAATACGTGACGTAGAAAGTAATAATTTCTTGGGTAGTTTGCAGTTTTA
AAATTATGTTTTAAAATGGACTATCATATGCTTACCGTAACTTGAAAGTATTTCGATTTCTTGGCTTTAT
ATATCTTGTGGAAAGGACGAAACACCGATAACTTCGTATAGCATACATTATACGAAGTTATGGTACCGAT
GCAGCTAGCCCGCGGATCTGCCGGTCTCCCTATAGTGAGTCGTATTAATTTCGATAAGCCAGGTTAACCT
GCATTAATGAATCGGCCAACGCGCGGGGAGAGGCGGTTTGCGTATTGGGCGCTCTTCCGCTTCCTCGCTC
ACTGACTCGCTGCGCTCGGTCGTTCGGCTGCGGCGAGCGGTATCAGCTCACTCAAAGGCGGTAATACGGT
TATCCACAGAATCAGGGGATAACGCAGGAAAGAACATGTGAGCAAAAGGCCAGCAAAAGGCCAGGAACCG
TAAAAAGGCCGCGTTGCTGGCGTTTTTCCATAGGCTCCGCCCCCCTGACGAGCATCACAAAAATCGACGC
TCAAGTCAGAGGTGGCGAAACCCGACAGGACTATAAAGATACCAGGCGTTTCCCCCTGGAAGCTCCCTCG
TGCGCTCTCCTGTTCCGACCCTGCCGCTTACCGGATACCTGTCCGCCTTTCTCCCTTCGGGAAGCGTGGC
GCTTTCTCAATGCTCACGCTGTAGGTATCTCAGTTCGGTGTAGGTCGTTCGCTCCAAGCTGGGCTGTGTG
CACGAACCCCCCGTTCAGCCCGACCGCTGCGCCTTATCCGGTAACTATCGTCTTGAGTCCAACCCGGTAA
GACACGACTTATCGCCACTGGCAGCAGCCACTGGTAACAGGATTAGCAGAGCGAGGTATGTAGGCGGTGC
TACAGAGTTCTTGAAGTGGTGGCCTAACTACGGCTACACTAGAAGGACAGTATTTGGTATCTGCGCTCTG
CTGAAGCCAGTTACCTTCGGAAAAAGAGTTGGTAGCTCTTGATCCGGCAAACAAACCACCGCTGGTAGCG
GTGGTTTTTTTGTTTGCAAGCAGCAGATTACGCGCAGAAAAAAAGGATCTCAAGAAGATCCTTTGATCTT
TTCTACGGGGTCTGACGCTCAGTGGAACGAAAACTCACGTTAAGGGATTTTGGTCATGAGATTATCAAAA
AGGATCTTCACCTAGATCCTTTTAAATTAAAAATGAAGTTTTAAATCAATCTAAAGTATATATGAGTAAA
CTTGGTCTGACAGTTACCAATGCTTAATCAGTGAGGCACCTATCTCAGCGATCTGTCTATTTCGTTCATC
CATAGTTGCCTGACTCCCCGTCGTGTAGATAACTACGATACGGGAGGGCTTACCATCTGGCCCCAGTGCT
GCAATGATACCGCGAGACCCACGCTCACCGGCTCCAGATTTATCAGCAATAAACCAGCCAGCCGGAAGGG
CCGAGCGCAGAAGTGGTCCTGCAACTTTATCCGCCTCCATCCAGTCTATTAATTGTTGCCGGGAAGCTAG
AGTAAGTAGTTCGCCAGTTAATAGTTTGCGCAACGTTGTTGCCATTGCTACAGGCATCGTGGTGTCACGC
TCGTCGTTTGGTATGGCTTCATTCAGCTCCGGTTCCCAACGATCAAGGCGAGTTACATGATCCCCCATGT
TGTGCAAAAAAGCGGTTAGCTCCTTCGGTCCTCCGATCGTTGTCAGAAGTAAGTTGGCCGCAGTGTTATC
ACTCATGGTTATGGCAGCACTGCATAATTCTCTTACTGTCATGCCATCCGTAAGATGCTTTTCTGTGACT
GGTGAGTACTCAACCAAGTCATTCTGAGAATAGTGTATGCGGCGACCGAGTTGCTCTTGCCCGGCGTCAA
TACGGGATAATACCGCGCCACATAGCAGAACTTTAAAAGTGCTCATCATTGGAAAACGTTCTTCGGGGCG
AAAACTCTCAAGGATCTTACCGCTGTTGAGATCCAGTTCGATGTAACCCACTCGTGCACCCAACTGATCT
TCAGCATCTTTTACTTTCACCAGCGTTTCTGGGTGAGCAAAAACAGGAAGGCAAAATGCCGCAAAAAAGG
GAATAAGGGCGACACGGAAATGTTGAATACTCATACTCTTCCTTTTTCAATATTATTGAAGCATTTATCA
GGGTTATTGTCTCATGAGCGGATACATATTTGAATGTATTTAGAAAAATAAACAAATAGGGGTTCCGCGC
ACATTTCCCCGAAAAGTGCCACCTGACGTCTAAGAAACCATTATTATCATGACATTAACCTATAAAAATA
GGCGTATCACGAGGCCCTTTCGTCTCGCGCGTTTCGGTGATGACGGTGAAAACCTCTGACACATGCAGCT
CCCGGAGACGGTCACAGCTTGTCTGTAAGCGGATGCCGGGAGCAGACAAGCCCGTCAGGGCGCGTCAGCG
GGTGTTGGCGGGTGTCGGGGCTGGCTTAACTATGCGGCATCAGAGCAGATTGTACTGAGAGTGCACCATA
TGGACATATTGTCGTTAGAACGCGGCTACAATTAATACATAACCTTATGTATCATACACATACGATTTAG
GTGACACTATA
Features (pLannotate 1.2.2; 12 found; start..end, strand, type, name):
    100..221     +  polyA_signal   SV40 poly(A) signal: SV40 polyadenylation signal
    228..261     +  protein_bind   loxP: Cre-mediated recombination occurs in the 8-bp core sequence (GCATACAT). Cre recombinase
    268..508     +  promoter       U6 promoter: RNA polymerase III promoter for human U6 snRNA
    518..551     +  protein_bind   loxP: Cre-mediated recombination occurs in the 8-bp core sequence (GCATACAT). Cre recombinase
    589..607     -  promoter       T7 promoter: promoter for bacteriophage T7 RNA polymerase
    629..682     -  CDS            lacI (fragment): lac repressor; lacI; The lac repressor binds to the lac operator to inhibit transcription in E. coli. This inhibition can be relieved by adding lactose or isopropyl-β-D-thiogalactopyranoside (IPTG).
    865..1453    -  rep_origin     ori: high-copy-number ColE1/pMB1/pBR322/pUC origin of replication
   1624..2484    -  CDS            AmpR: β-lactamase; bla; confers resistance to ampicillin, carbenicillin, and related antibiotics
   2485..2589    -  promoter       AmpR promoter: bla
   2684..2719    +  CDS            rop (fragment): Rop protein, which maintains plasmids at low copy number; rop
   2821..2872    +  misc_feature   bom (fragment): basis of mobility region from pBR322
   2935..2       +  promoter       SP6 promoter (across the origin): promoter for bacteriophage SP6 RNA polymerase
