>Addgene plasmid #120006 | pMaCTag-27 | addgene full sequence | sequence record 232603 | Addgene NGS Result
ATTTAGGTGACACTATAGAACGCGGCCGCCAGCTGAAGCTTCGTACGTCAGGTGGAGGAGGTAGTGGCGG
AGGCGGATCCTACCCATACGACGTCCCAGACTACGCTTGAACTAGTAACTTGTTTATTGCAGCTTATAAT
GGTTACAAATAAAGCAATAGCATCACAAATTTCACAAATAAAGCATTTTTTTCACTGCATTCTAGTTGTG
GTTTGTCCAAACTCATCAATGTATCTTAGTCGATATAACTTCGTATAGCATACATTATACGAAGTTATGT
CGAGGAGGGCCTATTTCCCATGATTCCTTCATATTTGCATATACGATACAAGGCTGTTAGAGAGATAATT
GGAATTAATTTGACTGTAAACACAAAGATATTAGTACAAAATACGTGACGTAGAAAGTAATAATTTCTTG
GGTAGTTTGCAGTTTTAAAATTATGTTTTAAAATGGACTATCATATGCTTACCGTAACTTGAAAGTATTT
CGATTTCTTGGCTTTATATATCTTGTGGAAAGGACGAAACACCGATAACTTCGTATAGCATACATTATAC
GAAGTTATGGTACCGATGCAGCTAGCCCGCGGATCTGCCGGTCTCCCTATAGTGAGTCGTATTAATTTCG
ATAAGCCAGGTTAACCTGCATTAATGAATCGGCCAACGCGCGGGGAGAGGCGGTTTGCGTATTGGGCGCT
CTTCCGCTTCCTCGCTCACTGACTCGCTGCGCTCGGTCGTTCGGCTGCGGCGAGCGGTATCAGCTCACTC
AAAGGCGGTAATACGGTTATCCACAGAATCAGGGGATAACGCAGGAAAGAACATGTGAGCAAAAGGCCAG
CAAAAGGCCAGGAACCGTAAAAAGGCCGCGTTGCTGGCGTTTTTCCATAGGCTCCGCCCCCCTGACGAGC
ATCACAAAAATCGACGCTCAAGTCAGAGGTGGCGAAACCCGACAGGACTATAAAGATACCAGGCGTTTCC
CCCTGGAAGCTCCCTCGTGCGCTCTCCTGTTCCGACCCTGCCGCTTACCGGATACCTGTCCGCCTTTCTC
CCTTCGGGAAGCGTGGCGCTTTCTCATAGCTCACGCTGTAGGTATCTCAGTTCGGTGTAGGTCGTTCGCT
CCAAGCTGGGCTGTGTGCACGAACCCCCCGTTCAGCCCGACCGCTGCGCCTTATCCGGTAACTATCGTCT
TGAGTCCAACCCGGTAAGACACGACTTATCGCCACTGGCAGCAGCCACTGGTAACAGGATTAGCAGAGCG
AGGTATGTAGGCGGTGCTACAGAGTTCTTGAAGTGGTGGCCTAACTACGGCTACACTAGAAGAACAGTAT
TTGGTATCTGCGCTCTGCTGAAGCCAGTTACCTTCGGAAAAAGAGTTGGTAGCTCTTGATCCGGCAAACA
AACCACCGCTGGTAGCGGTGGTTTTTTTGTTTGCAAGCAGCAGATTACGCGCAGAAAAAAAGGATCTCAA
GAAGATCCTTTGATCTTTTCTACGGGGTCTGACGCTCAGTGGAACGAAAACTCACGTTAAGGGATTTTGG
TCATGAGATTATCAAAAAGGATCTTCACCTAGATCCTTTTAAATTAAAAATGAAGTTTTAAATCAATCTA
AAGTATATATGAGTAAACTTGGTCTGACAGTTACCAATGCTTAATCAGTGAGGCACCTATCTCAGCGATC
TGTCTATTTCGTTCATCCATAGTTGCCTGACTCCCCGTCGTGTAGATAACTACGATACGGGAGGGCTTAC
CATCTGGCCCCAGTGCTGCAATGATACCGCGAGACCCACGCTCACCGGCTCCAGATTTATCAGCAATAAA
CCAGCCAGCCGGAAGGGCCGAGCGCAGAAGTGGTCCTGCAACTTTATCCGCCTCCATCCAGTCTATTAAT
TGTTGCCGGGAAGCTAGAGTAAGTAGTTCGCCAGTTAATAGTTTGCGCAACGTTGTTGCCATTGCTACAG
GCATCGTGGTGTCACGCTCGTCGTTTGGTATGGCTTCATTCAGCTCCGGTTCCCAACGATCAAGGCGAGT
TACATGATCCCCCATGTTGTGCAAAAAAGCGGTTAGCTCCTTCGGTCCTCCGATCGTTGTCAGAAGTAAG
TTGGCCGCAGTGTTATCACTCATGGTTATGGCAGCACTGCATAATTCTCTTACTGTCATGCCATCCGTAA
GATGCTTTTCTGTGACTGGTGAGTACTCAACCAAGTCATTCTGAGAATAGTGTATGCGGCGACCGAGTTG
CTCTTGCCCGGCGTCAATACGGGATAATACCGCGCCACATAGCAGAACTTTAAAAGTGCTCATCATTGGA
AAACGTTCTTCGGGGCGAAAACTCTCAAGGATCTTACCGCTGTTGAGATCCAGTTCGATGTAACCCACTC
GTGCACCCAACTGATCTTCAGCATCTTTTACTTTCACCAGCGTTTCTGGGTGAGCAAAAACAGGAAGGCA
AAATGCCGCAAAAAAGGGAATAAGGGCGACACGGAAATGTTGAATACTCATACTCTTCCTTTTTCAATAT
TATTGAAGCATTTATCAGGGTTATTGTCTCATGAGCGGATACATATTTGAATGTATTTAGAAAAATAAAC
AAATAGGGGTTCCGCGCACATTTCCCCGAAAAGTGCCACCTGACGTCTAAGAAACCATTATTATCATGAC
ATTAACCTATAAAAATAGGCGTATCACGAGGCCCTTTCGTCTCGCGCGTTTCGGTGATGACGGTGAAAAC
CTCTGACACATGCAGCTCCCGGAGACGGTCACAGCTTGTCTGTAAGCGGATGCCGGGAGCAGACAAGCCC
GTCAGGGCGCGTCAGCGGGTGTTGGCGGGTGTCGGGGCTGGCTTAACTATGCGGCATCAGAGCAGATTGT
ACTGAGAGTGCACCATATGGACATATTGTCGTTAGAACGCGGCTACAATTAATACATAACCTTATGTATC
ATACACATACG
Features (pLannotate 1.2.2; 12 found; start..end, strand, type, name):
      1..19      +  promoter       SP6 promoter: promoter for bacteriophage SP6 RNA polymerase
    117..238     +  polyA_signal   SV40 poly(A) signal: SV40 polyadenylation signal
    245..278     +  protein_bind   loxP: Cre-mediated recombination occurs in the 8-bp core sequence (GCATACAT). Cre recombinase
    285..525     +  promoter       U6 promoter: RNA polymerase III promoter for human U6 snRNA
    535..568     +  protein_bind   loxP: Cre-mediated recombination occurs in the 8-bp core sequence (GCATACAT). Cre recombinase
    606..624     -  promoter       T7 promoter: promoter for bacteriophage T7 RNA polymerase
    646..699     -  CDS            lacI (fragment): lac repressor; lacI; The lac repressor binds to the lac operator to inhibit transcription in E. coli. This inhibition can be relieved by adding lactose or isopropyl-β-D-thiogalactopyranoside (IPTG).
    882..1470    -  rep_origin     ori: high-copy-number ColE1/pMB1/pBR322/pUC origin of replication
   1641..2501    -  CDS            AmpR: β-lactamase; bla; confers resistance to ampicillin, carbenicillin, and related antibiotics
   2502..2606    -  promoter       AmpR promoter: bla
   2701..2736    +  CDS            rop (fragment): Rop protein, which maintains plasmids at low copy number; rop
   2838..2889    +  misc_feature   bom (fragment): basis of mobility region from pBR322
