[The description below was written by a language model from this plasmid's Addgene catalogue record and pLannotate feature annotations shown in this document.]
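Description:
pMaCTag-27 is a small (2,951 bp) PCR template plasmid built on the pFA6a backbone, intended as the source of a tagging cassette for C-terminal tagging of mammalian genes with a single HA epitope rather than for direct expression in cells. It is maintained in E. coli as a high-copy plasmid through a ColE1/pUC-type origin and selected with ampicillin via the β-lactamase gene and its native promoter. Short remnants of lacI, rop and the pBR322 bom region are backbone relics with no evident function here. The two sequence records (depositor and NGS-verified) are the same length and carry the same features, differing only in the numbering start point.

The cassette lies between the SP6 and T7 phage promoters that flank the cloning region. The 1xHA insert, cloned between BamHI and SpeI, has no promoter of its own and is not annotated in the feature tables, presumably because it is so short; it most likely sits in the unannotated stretch between the SP6 promoter and the SV40 polyadenylation signal. Downstream of the poly(A) signal is a human U6 RNA polymerase III promoter flanked by two loxP sites, which would in principle allow Cre-mediated removal of the U6 element.

In the CRISPR-Cas12a-assisted PCR tagging approach named in the record, gene-specific M1 and M2 oligos amplify this cassette. By general knowledge of the method rather than from the record, the oligos add homology arms and a crRNA sequence placed behind the U6 promoter, so the PCR product both directs cleavage and serves as the repair donor. The endogenous gene then supplies transcription of the tagged protein, and the SV40 signal terminates it. This version carries no mammalian selection marker, so tagged cells are obtained without drug selection.
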