Addgene plasmid #120006: pMaCTag-27
Purpose: Template for C-terminal PCR tagging of mammalian genes (without selection) with 1xHA
Depositing lab: Michael Knop. Depositing organization: Universitaet Heidelberg. Publication: CRISPR-Cas12a-assisted PCR tagging of mammalian genes. Fueller J, Herbst K, Meurer M, Gubicza K, Kurtulmus B, Knopf JD, Kirrmaier D, Buchmuller BC, Pereira G, Lemberg MK, Knop M. J Cell Biol. 2020 Jun 1;219(6). pii: 151766. doi: 10.1083/jcb.201910210. PubMed 32406907.
Backbone
  Vector backbone: pFA6a
  Backbone size w/o insert (bp): 2412
  Vector type: PCR Template
Growth in bacteria
  Bacterial resistance: Ampicillin, 100 μg/mL
  Growth temperature: 37°C
  Growth strain: DH5alpha
  Copy number: High Copy
Gene/Insert
  Gene/Insert name: 1xHA
  Species: H. sapiens (human)
  Promoter: None
  Tag / fusion protein: 1xHA (C terminal on backbone)
  Cloning method: Restriction Enzyme; 5′ cloning site BamHI (not destroyed); 3′ cloning site SpeI (not destroyed)
  Sequencing primers: 5′ SP6; 3′ AAACCACAACTAGAATGCAGTG
Terms and licenses: Academic/Nonprofit Terms; Industry Terms: Not Available to Industry
Depositor comments: Template plasmid for C-terminal PCR tagging of mammalian genes. For M1 and M2 tagging oligo design please visit www.pcr-tagging.com Please visit https://www.biorxiv.org/content/early/2018/11/20/473876 for BioRxiv preprint
How to cite: pMaCTag-27 was a gift from Michael Knop (Addgene plasmid # 120006 ; http://n2t.net/addgene:120006 ; RRID:Addgene_120006)
